>Addgene plasmid #51001 | pH2B-cherryFP | depositor full sequence | sequence record 77770 | pH2B-cherryFP sequence 5098 bps
TAGTTATTAATAGTAATCAATTACGGGGTCATTAGTTCATAGCCCATATATGGAGTTCCGCGTTACATAA
CTTACGGTAAATGGCCCGCCTGGCTGACCGCCCAACGACCCCCGCCCATTGACGTCAATAATGACGTATG
TTCCCATAGTAACGCCAATAGGGACTTTCCATTGACGTCAATGGGTGGAGTATTTACGGTAAACTGCCCA
CTTGGCAGTACATCAAGTGTATCATATGCCAAGTACGCCCCCTATTGACGTCAATGACGGTAAATGGCCC
GCCTGGCATTATGCCCAGTACATGACCTTATGGGACTTTCCTACTTGGCAGTACATCTACGTATTAGTCA
TCGCTATTACCATGGTGATGCGGTTTTGGCAGTACATCAATGGGCGTGGATAGCGGTTTGACTCACGGGG
ATTTCCAAGTCTCCACCCCATTGACGTCAATGGGAGTTTGTTTTGGCACCAAAATCAACGGGACTTTCCA
AAATGTCGTAACAACTCCGCCCCATTGACGCAAATGGGCGGTAGGCGTGTACGGTGGGAGGTCTATATAA
GCAGAGCTGGTTTAGTGAACCGTCAGATCCGCTAGCGCTACCGGACTCAGATCTCGAGCTCAAGCTTCGA
ATTCTGCAGTCGACGGTACCGCCACCATGCCAGAGCCAGCGAAGTCTGCTCCCGCCCCGAAAAAGGGCTC
CAAGAAGGCGGTGACTAAGGCGCAGAAGAAAGGCGGCAAGAAGCGCAAGCGCAGCCGCAAGGAGAGCTAT
TCCATCTATGTGTACAAGGTTCTGAAGCAGGTCCACCCTGACACCGGCATTTCGTCCAAGGCCATGGGCA
TCATGAATTCGTTTGTGAACGACATTTTCGAGCGCATCGCAGGTGAGGCTTCCCGCCTGGCGCATTACAA
CAAGCGCTCGACCATCACCTCCAGGGAGATCCAGACGGCCGTGCGCCTGCTGCTGCCTGGGGAGTTGGCC
AAGCACGCCGTGTCCGAGGGTACTAAGGCCATCACCAAGTACACCAGCGCTAAGGATCCACCGGTCGCCA
CCATGGTGAGCAAGGGCGAGGAGGATAACATGGCCATCATCAAGGAGTTCATGCGCTTCAAGGTGCACAT
GGAGGGCTCCGTGAACGGCCACGAGTTCGAGATCGAGGGCGAGGGCGAGGGCCGCCCCTACGAGGGCACC
CAGACCGCCAAGCTGAAGGTGACCAAGGGTGGCCCCCTGCCCTTCGCCTGGGACATCCTGTCCCCTCAGT
TCATGTACGGCTCCAAGGCCTACGTGAAGCACCCCGCCGACATCCCCGACTACTTGAAGCTGTCCTTCCC
CGAGGGCTTCAAGTGGGAGCGCGTGATGAACTTCGAGGACGGCGGCGTGGTGACCGTGACCCAGGACTCC
TCCCTGCAGGACGGCGAGTTCATCTACAAGGTGAAGCTGCGCGGCACCAACTTCCCCTCCGACGGCCCCG
TAATGCAGAAGAAGACCATGGGCTGGGAGGCCTCCTCCGAGCGGATGTACCCCGAGGACGGCGCCCTGAA
GGGCGAGATCAAGCAGAGGCTGAAGCTGAAGGACGGCGGCCACTACGACGCTGAGGTCAAGACCACCTAC
AAGGCCAAGAAGCCCGTGCAGCTGCCCGGCGCCTACAACGTCAACATCAAGTTGGACATCACCTCCCACA
ACGAGGACTACACCATCGTGGAACAGTACGAACGCGCCGAGGGCCGCCACTCCACCGGCGGCATGGACGA
GCTGTACAAGTAAAGCGGCCGCGACTCTAGATCATAATCAGCCATACCACATTTGTAGAGGTTTTACTTG
CTTTAAAAAACCTCCCACACCTCCCCCTGAACCTGAAACATAAAATGAATGCAATTGTTGTTGTTAACTT
GTTTATTGCAGCTTATAATGGTTACAAATAAAGCAATAGCATCACAAATTTCACAAATAAAGCATTTTTT
TCACTGCATTCTAGTTGTGGTTTGTCCAAACTCATCAATGTATCTTAAGGCGTAAATTGTAAGCGTTAAT
ATTTTGTTAAAATTCGCGTTAAATTTTTGTTAAATCAGCTCATTTTTTAACCAATAGGCCGAAATCGGCA
AAATCCCTTATAAATCAAAAGAATAGACCGAGATAGGGT
[37 nt withheld, positions 2140-2176]
AAAGAACGTGGACTCCAACGTCAAAGG
[49 nt withheld, positions 2204-2252]
T
[91 nt withheld, positions 2254-2344]
G
[124 nt withheld, positions 2346-2469]
CAGGTGGCACTTTTCGGGGAAATGTGCGCGGAACCCCTATTTGTTTATTTTTCTAAATACATTCAAATAT
GTATCCGCTCATGAGACAATAACCCTGATAAATGCTTCAATAATATTGAAAAAGGAAGAGTCCTGAGGCG
GAAAGAACCAGCTGTGGAATGTGTGTCAGTTAGGGTGTGGAAAGTCCCCAGGCTCCCCAGCAGGCAGAAG
TATGCAAAGCATGCATCTCAATTAGTCAGCAACCAGGTGTGGAAAGTCCCCAGGCTCCCCAGCAGGCAGA
AGTATGCAAAGCATGCATCTCAATTAGTCAGCAACCATAGTCCCGCCCCTAACTCCGCCCATCCCGCCCC
TAACTCCGCCCAGTTCCGCCCATTCTCCGCCCCATGGCTGACTAATTTTTTTTATTTATGCAGAGGCCGA
GGCCGCCTCGGCCTCTGAGCTATTCCAGAAGTAGTGAGGAGGCTTTTTTGGAGGCCTAGGCTTTTGCAAA
GATCGATCAAGAGACAGGATGAGGATCGTTTCGCATGATTGAACAAGATGGATTGCACGCAGGTTCTCCG
GCCGCTTGGGTGGAGAGGCTATTCGGCTATGACTGGGCACAACAGACAATCGGCTGCTCTGATGCCGCCG
TGTTCCGGCTGTCAGCGCAGGGGCGCCCGGTTCTTTTTGTCAAGACCGACCTGTCCGGTGCCCTGAATGA
ACTGCAAGACGAGGCAGCGCGGCTATCGTGGCTGGCCACGACGGGCGTTCCTTGCGCAGCTGTGCTCGAC
GTTGTCACTGAAGCGGGAAGGGACTGGCTGCTATTGGGCGAAGTGCCGGGGCAGGATCTCCTGTCATCTC
ACCTTGCTCCTGCCGAGAAAGTATCCATCATGGCTGATGCAATGCGGCGGCTGCATACGCTTGATCCGGC
TACCTGCCCATTCGACCACCAAGCGAAACATCGCATCGAGCGAGCACGTACTCGGATGGAAGCCGGTCTT
GTCGATCAGGATGATCTGGACGAAGAGCATCAGGGGCTCGCGCCAGCCGAACTGTTCGCCAGGCTCAAGG
CGAGCATGCCCGACGGCGAGGATCTCGTCGTGACCCATGGCGATGCCTGCTTGCCGAATATCATGGTGGA
AAATGGCCGCTTTTCTGGATTCATCGACTGTGGCCGGCTGGGTGTGGCGGACCGCTATCAGGACATAGCG
TTGGCTACCCGTGATATTGCTGAAGAGCTTGGCGGCGAATGGGCTGACCGCTTCCTCGTGCTTTACGGTA
TCGCCGCTCCCGATTCGCAGCGCATCGCCTTCTATCGCCTTCTTGACGAGTTCTTCTGAGCGGGACTCTG
GGGTTCGAAATGACCGACCAAGCGACGCCCAACCTGCCATCACGAGATTTCGATTCCACCGCCGCCTTCT
ATGAAAGGTTGGGCTTCGGAATCGTTTTCCGGGACGCCGGCTGGATGATCCTCCAGCGCGGGGATCTCAT
GCTGGAGTTCTTCGCCCACCCTAGGGGGAGGCTAACTGAAACACGGAAGGAGACAATACCGGAAGGAACC
CGCGCTATGACGGCAATAAAAAGACAGAATAAAACGCACGGTGTTGGGTCGTTTGTTCATAAACGCGGGG
TTCGGTCCCAGGGCTGGCACTCTGTCGATACCCCACCGAGACCCCATTGGGGCCAATACGCCCGCGTTTC
TTCCTTTTCCCCACCCCACCCCCCAAGTTCGGGTGAAGGCCCAGGGCTCGCAGCCAACGTCGGGGCGGCA
GGCCCTGCCATAGCCTCAGGTTACTCATATATACTTTAGATTGATTTAAAACTTCATTTTTAATTTAAAA
GGATCTAGGTGAAGATCCTTTTTGATAATCTCATGACCAAAATCCCTTAACGTGAGTTTTCGTTCCACTG
AGCGTCAGACCCCGTAGAAAAGATCAAAGGATCTTCTTGAGATCCTTTTTTTCTGCGCGTAATCTGCTGC
TTGCAAACAAAAAAACCACCGCTACCAGCGGTGGTTTGTTTGCCGGATCAAGAGCTACCAACTCTTTTTC
CGAAGGTAACTGGCTTCAGCAGAGCGCAGATACCAAATACTGTCCTTCTAGTGTAGCCGTAGTTAGGCCA
CCACTTCAAGAACTCTGTAGCACCGCCTACATACCTCGCTCTGCTAATCCTGTTACCAGTGGCTGCTGCC
AGTGGCGATAAGTCGTGTCTTACCGGGTTGGACTCAAGACGATAGTTACCGGATAAGGCGCAGCGGTCGG
GCTGAACGGGGGGTTCGTGCACACAGCCCAGCTTGGAGCGAACGACCTACACCGAACTGAGATACCTACA
GCGTGAGCTATGAGAAAGCGCCACGCTTCCCGAAGGGAGAAAGGCGGACAGGTATCCGGTAAGCGGCAGG
GTCGGAACAGGAGAGCGCACGAGGGAGCTTCCAGGGGGAAACGCCTGGTATCTTTATAGTCCTGTCGGGT
TTCGCCACCTCTGACTTGAGCGTCGATTTTTGTGATGCTCGTCAGGGGGGCGGAGCCTATGGAAAAACGC
CAGCAACGCGGCCTTTTTACGGTTCCTGGCCTTTTGCTGGCCTTTTGCTCACATGTTCTTTCCTGCGTTA
TCCCCTGATTCTGTGGATAACCGTATTACCGCCATGCAT
Features (pLannotate 1.2.2; 15 found; start..end, strand, type, name):
     61..364     +  enhancer       CMV enhancer: human cytomegalovirus immediate early enhancer
    365..568     +  promoter       CMV promoter: human cytomegalovirus (CMV) immediate early promoter
    591..652     +  misc_feature   MCS (fragment): multiple cloning site
    657..1034    +  CDS            H2B: human histone H2B; HIST1H2BJ
   1053..1760    +  CDS            mCherry: mCherry is a basic (constitutively fluorescent) red fluorescent protein published in 2004, derived from Discosoma sp.. It is reported to be a very rapidly-maturing monomer with low acid sensitivity.
   1780..1863    +  CDS            large T antigen (fragment): large T antigen from SV40 (simian virus 40)
   1886..2007    +  polyA_signal   SV40 poly(A) signal: SV40 polyadenylation signal
   2041..2469    -  rep_origin     f1 ori (sequence partly withheld): f1 bacteriophage origin of replication; arrow indicates direction of (+) strand synthesis
   2496..2600    +  promoter       AmpR promoter: bla
   2602..2959    +  promoter       SV40 promoter: SV40 enhancer and early promoter
   2994..3788    +  CDS            NeoR/KanR: aminoglycoside phosphotransferase from Tn5; aph(3')-II (or nptII); confers resistance to neomycin, kanamycin, and G418 (Geneticin®)
   3809..3961    +  CDS            ble (fragment): BLE_KLEPN - Experimental evidence at protein level: Swiss-Prot protein existence level 1. Binding protein with a strong affinity to the bleomycin family of antibiotics. Binds to CL990; an antimitotic-antibiotic compound. From Klebsiella pneumoniae.
   4020..4067    +  polyA_signal   HSV TK poly(A) signal: herpes simplex virus thymidine kinase polyadenylation signal (Cole and Stacy, 1985)
   4158..4174    -  polyA_signal   bGH poly(A) signal (fragment): bovine growth hormone polyadenylation signal
   4396..4984    +  rep_origin     ori: high-copy-number ColE1/pMB1/pBR322/pUC origin of replication
