[The description below was written by a language model from this plasmid's Addgene catalogue record and pLannotate feature annotations shown in this document.]
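Description:
pH2B-cherryFP is a mammalian expression plasmid of about 5.1 kb built on the Clontech pmCherry-N1 backbone. It constitutively produces a fusion of human histone H2B to the red fluorescent protein mCherry. In bacteria it replicates at high copy from a ColE1/pUC-type origin and is selected with kanamycin. The same Tn5 aminoglycoside phosphotransferase gene (NeoR/KanR) sits behind tandem bacterial (bla-type) and SV40 early promoters and ends in an HSV TK polyadenylation signal, so it also allows G418 selection of stably transfected mammalian cells. An f1 origin is present for single-stranded DNA production. The short fragments annotated as large T antigen, ble and bGH poly(A) appear to be backbone remnants or partial matches rather than functional elements.

The expression cassette uses the human CMV immediate-early enhancer and promoter, followed by a remnant of the multiple cloning site, the H2B coding sequence (annotated as HIST1H2BJ), a short linker, the mCherry coding sequence and the SV40 polyadenylation signal. H2B therefore sits at the N-terminus of the fluorescent protein. The catalogue lists CherryFP as the insert, but the size difference between backbone and final plasmid, the position of the Asp718 and BamHI cloning sites and the feature table together suggest that H2B was the fragment added to the mCherry vector. The depositor notes that the H2B sequence derives from an earlier H2B-GFP plasmid and carries the same D26G and V119I differences from GenBank reference sequences.

The record gives the purpose only as expressing H2B-chFP. Because H2B is incorporated into nucleosomes, such fusions generally serve as red chromatin and nuclear labels for imaging nuclei, mitosis and cell tracking.
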