Addgene plasmid #51001: pH2B-cherryFP
Purpose: Expresses H2B-chFP
Depositing lab: Rusty Lansford. Depositing organization: California Institute of Technology.
Backbone
  Vector backbone: pm-Cherry-N1
  Backbone manufacturer: Clontech
  Backbone size w/o insert (bp): 4720
  Total vector size (bp): 5098
  Vector type: Mammalian Expression
  Selectable markers: Neomycin (select with G418)
Growth in bacteria
  Bacterial resistance: Kanamycin, 50 μg/mL
  Growth temperature: 37°C
  Growth strain: DH10B
  Copy number: High Copy
Gene/Insert
  Gene/Insert name: CherryFP (alt name: chFP)
  Species: Anthozoa
  Insert size (bp): 711
  Promoter: CMV
  Tag / fusion protein: histone2B (N terminal on insert)
  Cloning method: Restriction Enzyme; 5′ cloning site Asp718 (not destroyed); 3′ cloning site BamH1 (not destroyed)
  Sequencing primers: 5′ CMVRev; 3′ SV40pA-R
Terms and licenses: Academic/Nonprofit Terms; Industry Terms: Not Available to Industry
Depositor comments: Please note that the H2B sequence in this plasmid was derived from H2B-GFP (Addgene plasmid# 11680) and contains the same differences (D26G and V119I) compared to GenBank reference sequences, such as NP_066402.2.
How to cite: pH2B-cherryFP was a gift from Rusty Lansford (Addgene plasmid # 51001 ; http://n2t.net/addgene:51001 ; RRID:Addgene_51001)
