>Addgene plasmid #51001 | pH2B-cherryFP | addgene partial sequence | sequence record 79781 | CMV-F 5'-CGCAAATGGGCGGTAGGCGTG-3'
ACCGTCAGATCCGCTAGCGCTACCGGACTCAGATCTCGAGCTCAAGCTTCGAATTCTGCAGTCGACGGTA
CCGCCACCATGCCAGAGCCAGCGAAGTCTGCTCCCGCCCCGAAAAAGGGCTCCAAGAAGGCGGTGACTAA
GGCGCAGAAGAAAGGCGGCAAGAAGCGCAAGCGCAGCCGCAAGGAGAGCTATTCCATCTATGTGTACAAG
GTTCTGAAGCAGGTCCACCCTGACACCGGCATTTCGTCCAAGGCCATGGGCATCATGAATTCGTTTGTGA
ACGACATTTTCGAGCGCATCGCAGGTGAGGCTTCCCGCCTGGCGCATTACAACAAGCGCTCGACCATCAC
CTCCAGGGAGATCCAGACGGCCGTGCGCCTGCTGCTGCCTGGGGAGTTGGCCAAGCACGCCGTGTCCGAG
GGTACTAAGGCCATCACCAAGTACACCAGCGCTAAGGATCCACCGGTCGCCACCATGGTGAGCAAGGGCG
AGGAGGATAACATGGCCATCATCAAGGAGTTCATGCGCTTCAAGGTGCACATGGAGGGCTCCGTGAACGG
CCACGAGTTCGAGATCGAGGGCGAGGGCGAGGGCCGCCCCTACGAGGGCACCCAGACCGCCAAGCTGAAG
GTGACCAAGGGTGGCCCCCTGCCCTTCGCCTGGGACATCCTGTCCCCTCAGTTCATGTACGGCTCCAAGG
CCTACGTGAAGCACCCCGCCGACATCCCCGACTACTTGAAGCTGTCCTTCCCCGAGGGCTTCAAGTGGGA
GCGCGTGATGAACTTCGAGGACGGCGGCGTGGTGACCGTGACCCAGGACTCCTCCCTGCAGGACGGCGAG
TTCATCTACAAGGTGAAGCTGCGCGGCACCAACTTCCCCTCCGACGGCCCCGTAATGCAGAA
