>Addgene plasmid #51001 | pH2B-cherryFP | addgene partial sequence | sequence record 79805 | pEXFP-3 5'-CAGGTTCAGGGGGAGGTGTGG-3'
ATGATCTAGAGTCGCGGCCGCTTTACTTGTACAGCTCGTCCATGCCGCCGGTGGAGTGGCGGCCCTCGGC
GCGTTCGTACTGTTCCACGATGGTGTAGTCCTCGTTGTGGGAGGTGATGTCCAACTTGATGTTGACGTTG
TAGGCGCCGGGCAGCTGCACGGGCTTCTTGGCCTTGTAGGTGGTCTTGACCTCAGCGTCGTAGTGGCCGC
CGTCCTTCAGCTTCAGCCTCTGCTTGATCTCGCCCTTCAGGGCGCCGTCCTCGGGGTACATCCGCTCGGA
GGAGGCCTCCCAGCCCATGGTCTTCTTCTGCATTACGGGGCCGTCGGAGGGGAAGTTGGTGCCGCGCAGC
TTCACCTTGTAGATGAACTCGCCGTCCTGCAGGGAGGAGTCCTGGGTCACGGTCACCACGCCGCCGTCCT
CGAAGTTCATCACGCGCTCCCACTTGAAGCCCTCGGGGAAGGACAGCTTCAAGTAGTCGGGGATGTCGGC
GGGGTGCTTCACGTAGGCCTTGGAGCCGTACATGAACTGAGGGGACAGGATGTCCCAGGCGAAGGGCAGG
GGGCCACCCTTGGTCACCTTCAGCTTGGCGGTCTGGGTGCCCTCGTAGGGGCGGCCCTCGCCCTCGCCCT
CGATCTCGAACTCGTGGCCGTTCACGGAGCCCTCCATGTGCACCTTGAAGCGCATGAACTCCTTGATGAT
GGCCATGTTATCCTCCTCGCCCTTGCTCACCATGGTGGCGACCGGTGGATCCTTAGCGCTGGTGTACTTG
GTGATGGCCTTAGTACCCTCGGACACGGCGTGCTTGGCCAACTCCCC
